Addgene plasmid #89753: pU6-Cj-sgRNA
Purpose: U6 promoter driven expression of Cj-SgRNA cloned with BsmbI
Depositing lab: Seokjoong Kim. Depositing organization: ToolGen, Inc. Publication: In vivo genome editing with a small Cas9 orthologue derived from Campylobacter jejuni. Kim E, Koo T, Park SW, Kim D, Kim K, Cho HY, Song DW, Lee KJ, Jung MH, Kim S, Kim JH, Kim JH, Kim JS. Nat Commun. 2017 Feb 21;8:14500. doi: 10.1038/ncomms14500. PubMed 28220790.
Backbone
  Vector backbone: pUC57
  Backbone manufacturer: genescript
  Backbone size w/o insert (bp): 2710
  Total vector size (bp): 3112
  Vector type: sgRNA expression under U6 promoter
Growth in bacteria
  Bacterial resistance: Ampicillin, 100 μg/mL
  Growth temperature: 37°C
  Growth strain: DH5alpha
  Copy number: Unknown
Gene/Insert
  Gene/Insert name: Cj-SgRNA
  gRNA/shRNA sequence: sequence which will be cloned
  Species: compylobacter Jejuni
  Promoter: U6
  Cloning method: Restriction Enzyme; 5′ cloning site NsiI (unknown if destroyed); 3′ cloning site BamHI (unknown if destroyed)
  Sequencing primers: 5′ gtaaaacgacggccagt
Terms and licenses: Academic/Nonprofit Terms; Industry Terms: Not Available to Industry
How to cite: pU6-Cj-sgRNA was a gift from Seokjoong Kim (Addgene plasmid # 89753 ; http://n2t.net/addgene:89753 ; RRID:Addgene_89753)
