[The description below was written by a language model from this plasmid's Addgene catalogue record and pLannotate feature annotations shown in this document.]
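Description:
pU6-Cj-sgRNA is a small bacterial cloning plasmid that serves as a mammalian guide-RNA expression vector for the Campylobacter jejuni CRISPR/Cas9 system. The catalogue lists pUC57 as the backbone. It is propagated in E. coli through a high-copy ColE1/pUC-type origin and selected with ampicillin via the β-lactamase (AmpR) gene and its own promoter. There is a discrepancy between the catalogue and the sequence. The catalogue gives a total size of 3,112 bp, whereas the sequenced record is 3,395 nt and also annotates an f1 phage origin and flanking SP6 and T7 promoters. These are not typical pUC57 features, so the actual backbone may differ somewhat from the one listed.

The payload is a compact cassette on the reverse strand. A human U6 promoter, which is transcribed by RNA polymerase III, lies upstream of the Cj gRNA scaffold, the structural portion of the single-guide RNA that is bound by C. jejuni Cas9. The plasmid carries no fixed spacer. According to the record, the user's target-specific guide sequence is cloned in with BsmBI, and the short gap between promoter and scaffold in the annotation is consistent with such a cloning site. The cassette was inserted between NsiI and BamHI sites within the lacZα/multiple cloning region, which explains the remaining lac promoter, operator and lacZα fragments. The very short hits to CMV enhancer, 3xFLAG, lacI and bom are fragments and probably have no function. No Cas9 gene or mammalian selection marker is annotated, so the nuclease would have to be supplied from a separate construct. The associated work concerns genome editing with the small C. jejuni Cas9 orthologue.
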