Features (pLannotate 1.2.2; 16 found; start..end, strand, type, name):
    414..506     +  CDS            lacI (fragment): lac repressor; lacI; The lac repressor binds to the lac operator to inhibit transcription in E. coli. This inhibition can be relieved by adding lactose or isopropyl-β-D-thiogalactopyranoside (IPTG).
    519..540     +  protein_bind   CAP binding site: CAP binding activates transcription in the presence of cAMP. E. coli catabolite activator protein
    555..585     +  promoter       lac promoter: promoter for the E. coli lac operon
    593..609     +  protein_bind   lac operator: The lac repressor binds to the lac operator to inhibit transcription in E. coli. This inhibition can be relieved by adding lactose or isopropyl-β-D-thiogalactopyranoside (IPTG). lac repressor encoded by lacI
    651..669     +  promoter       SP6 promoter: promoter for bacteriophage SP6 RNA polymerase
    733..752     -  enhancer       CMV enhancer (fragment): human cytomegalovirus immediate early enhancer
    760..832     -  misc_RNA       Cj gRNA scaffold: guide RNA scaffold for the Campylobacter jejuni CRISPR/Cas9 system (Kim et al., 2016)
    862..1102    -  promoter       U6 promoter: RNA polymerase III promoter for human U6 snRNA
   1159..1179    -  CDS            3xFLAG (fragment): three tandem FLAG® epitope tags
   1187..1205    -  promoter       T7 promoter: promoter for bacteriophage T7 RNA polymerase
   1208..1365    +  CDS            lacZα (fragment): LacZα fragment of β-galactosidase; lacZ fragment
   1369..1823    +  rep_origin     f1 ori (sequence partly withheld): f1 bacteriophage origin of replication; arrow indicates direction of (+) strand synthesis
   1825..1875    -  misc_feature   bom (fragment): basis of mobility region from pBR322
   1902..2006    +  promoter       AmpR promoter: bla
   2007..2867    +  CDS            AmpR: β-lactamase; bla; confers resistance to ampicillin, carbenicillin, and related antibiotics
   3038..231     +  rep_origin     ori (across the origin): high-copy-number ColE1/pMB1/pBR322/pUC origin of replication
>Addgene plasmid #89753 | pU6-Cj-sgRNA | addgene full sequence | sequence record 178968 | Addgene NGS Result
ACCTACACCGAACTGAGATACCTACAGCGTGAGCTATGAGAAAGCGCCACGCTTCCCGAAGGGAGAAAGG
CGGACAGGTATCCGGTAAGCGGCAGGGTCGGAACAGGAGAGCGCACGAGGGAGCTTCCAGGGGGAAACGC
CTGGTATCTTTATAGTCCTGTCGGGTTTCGCCACCTCTGACTTGAGCGTCGATTTTTGTGATGCTCGTCA
GGGGGGCGGAGCCTATGGAAAAACGCCAGCAACGCGGCCTTTTTACGGTTCCTGGCCTTTTGCTGGCCTT
TTGCTCACATGTTCTTTCCTGCGTTATCCCCTGATTCTGTGGATAACCGTATTACCGCCTTTGAGTGAGC
TGATACCGCTCGCCGCAGCCGAACGACCGAGCGCAGCGAGTCAGTGAGCGAGGAAGCGGAAGAGCGCCCA
ATACGCAAACCGCCTCTCCCCGCGCGTTGGCCGATTCATTAATGCAGCTGGCACGACAGGTTTCCCGACT
GGAAAGCGGGCAGTGAGCGCAACGCAATTAATGTGAGTTAGCTCACTCATTAGGCACCCCAGGCTTTACA
CTTTATGCTTCCGGCTCGTATGTTGTGTGGAATTGTGAGCGGATAACAATTTCACACAGGAAACAGCTAT
GACCATGATTACGCCAAGCTATTTAGGTGACACTATAGAATACTCAAGCGTCCTCCCAGGCTGGCATAGT
CAGGCACGTCATAAGGATAGAATTCGATGTCGACTAGTCAATAATCAATGTCAAAAAAAGCGGTTTTAGG
GGATTGTAACCCCGCAGAGTCCCGCAAACTCTTTATTTTAGTCCCTTTTCAGGGACTAAAACGGAGACGG
GATCCCGTCTCCCGGTGTTTCGTCCTTTCCACAAGATATATAAAGCCAAGAAATCGAAATACTTTCAAGT
TACGGTAAGCATATGATAGTCCATTTTAAAACATAATTTTAAAACTGCAAACTACCCAAGAAATTATTAC
TTTCTACGTCACGTATTTTGTACTAATATCTTTGTGTTTACAGTCAAATTAATTCCAATTATCTCTCTAA
CAGCCTTGTATCGTATATGCAAATATGAAGGAATCATGGGAAATAGGCCCTCGGTGAATCTAGACTCGAG
ATCGAATTCCAGATCCTCTTCTGAGAGAGTTTTTGTTCATCGTCGTCATCCTTGTAATCAATTCGCCCTA
TAGTGAGTCGTATTACAATTCACTGGCCGTCGTTTTACAACGTCGTGACTGGGAAAACCCTGGCGTTACC
CAACTTAATCGCCTTGCAGCACATCCCCCTTTCGCCAGCTGGCGTAATAGCGAAGAGGCCCGCACCGATC
GCCCTTCCCAACAGTTGCGCAGCCTGAATGGCGAATGG
[124 nt withheld, positions 1369-1492]
C
[91 nt withheld, positions 1494-1584]
AGA
[47 nt withheld, positions 1588-1634]
CCTTTGACGTTGGAGTCCACGTTCTTT
[37 nt withheld, positions 1662-1698]
ACCCTATCTCGGTCTATTCTTTTGATTTATAAGGGATTTTGCCGATTTCGGCCTATTGGTTAAAAAATGA
GCTGATTTAACAAAAATTTAACGCGAATTTTAACAAAATATTAACGCTTACAATTCCCTGATGCGGTATT
TTCTCCTTACGCATCTGTGCGGTATTTCACACCGCATCAGGTGGCACTTTTCGGGGAAATGTGCGCGGAA
CCCCTATTTGTTTATTTTTCTAAATACATTCAAATATGTATCCGCTCATGAGACAATAACCCTGATAAAT
GCTTCAATAATATTGAAAAAGGAAGAGTATGAGTATTCAACATTTCCGTGTCGCCCTTATTCCCTTTTTT
GCGGCATTTTGCCTTCCTGTTTTTGCTCACCCAGAAACGCTGGTGAAAGTAAAAGATGCTGAAGATCAGT
TGGGTGCACGAGTGGGTTACATCGAACTGGATCTCAACAGCGGTAAGATCCTTGAGAGTTTTCGCCCCGA
AGAACGTTTTCCAATGATGAGCACTTTTAAAGTTCTGCTATGTGGCGCGGTATTATCCCGTATTGACGCC
GGGCAAGAGCAACTCGGTCGCCGCATACACTATTCTCAGAATGACTTGGTTGAGTACTCACCAGTCACAG
AAAAGCATCTTACGGATGGCATGACAGTAAGAGAATTATGCAGTGCTGCCATAACCATGAGTGATAACAC
TGCGGCCAACTTACTTCTGACAACGATCGGAGGACCGAAGGAGCTAACCGCTTTTTTGCACAACATGGGG
GATCATGTAACTCGCCTTGATCGTTGGGAACCGGAGCTGAATGAAGCCATACCAAACGACGAGCGTGACA
CCACGATGCCTGTAGCAATGGCAACAACGTTGCACAAACTATTAACTGGCGAACTACTTACTCTAGCTTC
CCGGCAACAATTAATAGACTGGATGGAGGCGGATAAAGTTGCAGGACCACTTCTGCGCTCGGCCCTTCCG
GCTGGCTGGTTTATTGCTGATAAATCTGGAGCCGGTGAGCGTGGGTCTCGCGGTATCATTGCAGCACTGG
GGCCAGATGGTAAGCCCTCCCGTATCGTAGTTATCTACACGACGGGGAGTCAGGCAACTATGGATGAACG
AAATAGACAGATCGCTGAGATAGGTGCCTCACTGATTAAGCATTGGTAACTGTCAGACCAAGTTTACTCA
TATATACTTTAGATTGATTTAAAACTTCATTTTTAATTTAAAAGGATCTAGGTGAAGATCCTTTTTGATA
ATCTCATGACCAAAATCCCTTAACGTGAGTTTTCGTTCCACTGAGCGTCAGACCCCGTAGAAAAGATCAA
AGGATCTTCTTGAGATCCTTTTTTTCTGCGCGTAATCTGCTGCTTGCAAACAAAAAAACCACCGCTACCA
GCGGTGGTTTGTTTGCCGGATCAAGAGCTACCAACTCTTTTTCCGAAGGTAACTGGCTTCAGCAGAGCGC
AGATACCAAATACTGTTCTTCTAGTGTAGCCGTAGTTAGGCCACCACTTCAAGAACTCTGTAGCACCGCC
TACATACCTCGCTCTGCTAATCCTGTTACCAGTGGCTGCTGCCAGTGGCGATAAGTCGTGTCTTACCGGG
TTGGACTCAAGACGATAGTTACCGGATAAGGCGCAGCGGTCGGGCTGAACGGGGGGTTCGTGCACACAGC
CCAGCTTGGAGCGAACG
